>Addgene plasmid #138264 | pMG | depositor full sequence | sequence record 266844 | Full Sequence
TCGCGCGTTTCGGTGATGACGGTGAAAACCTCTGACACATGCAGCTCCCGGAGACGGTCACAGCTTGTCT
GTAAGCGGATGCCGGGAGCAGACAAGCCCGTCAGGGCGCGTCAGCGGGTGTTGGCGGGTGTCGGGGCTGG
CTTAACTATGCGGCATCAGAGCAGATTGTACTGAGAGTGCACCATAAATTCCCGTTTTAAGAGCTTGGTG
AGCGCTAGGAGTCACTGCCAGGTATCGTTTGAACACGGCATTAGTCAGGGAAGTCATAACACAGTCCTTT
CCCGCAATTTTCTTTTTCTATTACTCTTGGCCTCCTCTAGTACACTCTATATTTTTTTATGCCTCGGTAA
TGATTTTCATTTTTTTTTTTCCCCTAGCGGATGACTCTTTTTTTTTCTTAGCGATTGGCATTATCACATA
ATGAATTATACATTATATAAAGTAATGTGATTTCTTCGAAGAATATACTAAAAAATGAGCAGGCAAGATA
AACGAAGGCAAAGATGACAGAGCAGAAAGCCCTAGTAAAGCGTATTACAAATGAAACCAAGATTCAGATT
GCGATCTCTTTAAAGGGTGGTCCCCTAGCGATAGAGCACTCGATCTTCCCAGAAAAAGAGGCAGAAGCAG
TAGCAGAACAGGCCACACAATCGCAAGTGATTAACGTCCACACAGGTATAGGGTTTCTGGACCATATGAT
ACATGCTCTGGCCAAGCATTCCGGCTGGTCGCTAATCGTTGAGTGCATTGGTGACTTACACATAGACGAC
CATCACACCACTGAAGACTGCGGGATTGCTCTCGGTCAAGCTTTTAAAGAGGCCCTACTGGCGCGTGGAG
TAAAAAGGTTTGGATCAGGATTTGCGCCTTTGGATGAGGCACTTTCCAGAGCGGTGGTAGATCTTTCGAA
CAGGCCGTACGCAGTTGTCGAACTTGGTTTGCAAAGGGAGAAAGTAGGAGATCTCTCTTGCGAGATGATC
CCGCATTTTCTTGAAAGCTTTGCAGAGGCTAGCAGAATTACCCTCCACGTTGATTGTCTGCGAGGCAAGA
ATGATCATCACCGTAGTGAGAGTGCGTTCAAGGCTCTTGCGGTTGCCATAAGAGAAGCCACCTCGCCCAA
TGGTACCAACGATGTTCCCTCCACCAAAGGTGTTCTTATGTAGTGACACCGATTATTTAAAGCTGCAGCA
TACGATATATATACATGTGTATATATGTATACCTATGAATGTCAGTAAGTATGTATACGAACAGTATGAT
ACTGAAGATGACAAGGTAATGCATCATTCTATACGTGTCATTCTGAACGAGGCGCGCTTTCCTTTTTTCT
TTTTGCTTTTTCTTTTTTTTTCTCTTGAACTCGACGGATCTATGCGGTGTGAAATACCGCACAGATGCGT
AAGGAGAAAATACCGCATCAGGAAATTGTAAACGTTAATATTTTGTTAAAATTCGCGTTAAATTTTTGTT
AAATCAGCTCATTTTTTAACCAATAGGCCGAAATCGGCAAAATCCCTTATAAATCAAAAGAATAGACCGA
GATAGGGT
[37 nt withheld, positions 1549-1585]
AAAGAACGTGGACTCCAACGTCAAAGG
[49 nt withheld, positions 1613-1661]
T
[91 nt withheld, positions 1663-1753]
G
[124 nt withheld, positions 1755-1878]
CGCGCCATTCGCCATTCAGGCTGCGCAACTGTTGGGAAGGGCGATCGGTGCGGGCCTCTTCGCTATTACG
CCAGCTGAATTGGAGCGACCTCATGCTATACCTGAGAAAGCAACCTGACCTACAGGAAAGAGTTACTCAA
GAATAAGAATTTTCGTTTTAAAACCTAAGAGTCACTTTAAAATTTGTATACACTTATTTTTTTTATAACT
TATTTAATAATAAAAATCATAAATCATAAGAAATTCGCTTATTTAGAAGTGTCAACAACGTATCTACCAA
CGATTTGACCCTTTTCCATCTTTTCGTAAATTTCTGGCAAGGTAGACAAGCCGACAACCTTGATTGGAGA
CTTGACCAAACCTCTGGCGAAGAATTGTTAATTAAGAGCTCTTACTTGTACAGCTCGTCCATGCCGCCGG
TGGAGTGGCGGCCCTCGGCGCGTTCGTACTGTTCCACGATGGTGTAGTCCTCGTTGTGGGAGGTGATGTC
CAACTTGATGTTGACGTTGTAGGCGCCGGGCAGCTGCACGGGCTTCTTGGCCTTGTAGGTGGTCTTGACC
TCAGCGTCGTAGTGGCCGCCGTCCTTCAGCTTCAGCCTCTGCTTGATCTCGCCCTTCAGGGCGCCGTCCT
CGGGGTACATCCGCTCGGAGGAGGCCTCCCAGCCCATGGTCTTCTTCTGCATTACGGGGCCGTCGGAGGG
GAAGTTGGTGCCGCGCAGCTTCACCTTGTAGATGAACTCGCCGTCCTGCAGGGAGGAGTCCTGGGTCACG
GTCACCACGCCGCCGTCCTCGAAGTTCATCACGCGCTCCCACTTGAAGCCCTCGGGGAAGGACAGCTTCA
AGTAGTCGGGGATGTCGGCGGGGTGCTTCACGTAGGCCTTGGAGCCGTACATGAACTGAGGGGACAGGAT
GTCCCAGGCGAAGGGCAGGGGGCCACCCTTGGTCACCTTCAGCTTGGCGGTCTGGGTGCCCTCGTAGGGG
CGGCCCTCGCCCTCGCCCTCGATCTCGAACTCGTGGCCGTTCACGGAGCCCTCCATGTGCACCTTGAAGC
GCATGAACTCCTTGATGATGGCCATGTTATCCTCCTCGCCCTTGCTCACCATTTTAATAACTAGTAAAAC
TTAGATTAGATTGCTATGCTTTCTTTCTAATGAGCAAGAAGTAAAAAAAGTTGTAATAGAACAAGAAAAA
TGAAACTGAAACTTGAGAAATTGAAGACCGTTTATTAACTTAAATATCAATGGGAGGTCATCGAAAGAGA
AAAAAATCAAAAAAAAAATTTTCAAGAAAAAGAAACGTGATAAAAATTTTTATTGCCTTTTTCGACGAAG
AAAAAGAAACGAGGCGGTCTCTTTTTTCTTTTCCAAACCTTTAGTACGGGTAATTAACGACACCCTAGAG
GAAGAAAGAGGGGAAATTTAGTATGCTGTGCTTGGGTGTTTTGAAGTGGTACGGCGATGCGCGGAGTCCG
AGAAAATCTGGAAGAGTAAAAAAGGAGTAGAAACATTTTGAAGCTATGGTGTGGCGGCCGCTTTGATGTT
AGCAGAATTGTCATGCAAGGGCTCCCTAGCTACTGGAGAATATACTAAGGGTACTGTTGACATTGCGAAG
AGCGACAAAGATTTTGTTATCGGCTTTATTGCTCAAAGAGACATGGGTGGAAGAGATGAAGGTTACGATT
GGTTGATTATGACACCCGGTGTGGGTTTAGATGACAAGGGAGACGCATTGGGTCAACAGTATAGAACCGT
GGATGATGTGGTCTCTACAAGGCCTGGGCCCTCTTGACTGATTTTTCCATGGAGGGCACAGTTAAGCCGC
TAAAGGCATTATCCGCCAAGTACAATTTTTTACTCTTCGAAGACAGAAAATTTGCTGACATTGGTAATAC
AGTCAAATTGCAGTACTCTGCGGGTGTATACAGAATAGCAGAATGGGCAGACATTACGAATGCACACGGT
GTGGTGAATTCTCCGATCCATCCCCCAGGCTTGCACTCGTACGTTCGAAATATTATAAATTATCAGACAG
ACCATACTCCAGATGGGGGATGGCTAGGTGAATTCACACCATAGCTTCAAAATGTTTCTACTCCTTTTTT
ACTCTTCCAGATTTTCTCGGACTCCGCGCATCGCCGTACCACTTCAAAACACCCAAGCACAGCATACTAA
ATTTCCCCTCTTTCTTCCTCTAGGGTGTCGTTAATTACCCGTACTAAAGGTTTGGAAAAGAAAAAAGAGA
CCGCCTCGTTTCTTTTTCTTCGTCGAAAAAGGCAATAAAAATTTTTATCACGTTTCTTTTTCTTGAAAAT
TTTTTTTTTGATTTTTTTCTCTTTCGATGACCTCCCATTGATATTTAAGTTAATAAACGGTCTTCAATTT
CTCAAGTTTCAGTTTCATTTTTCTTGTTCTATTACAACTTTTTTTACTTCTTGCTCATTAGAAAGAAAGC
ATAGCAATCTAATCTAAGTTTTGGATCCTATTAAAATGTCTAAAGGTGAAGAATTATTCACTGGTGTTGT
CCCAATTTTGGTTGAATTAGATGGTGATGTTAATGGTCACAAATTTTCTGTCTCCGGTGAAGGTGAAGGT
GATGCTACTTACGGTAAATTGACCTTAAAATTTATTTGTACTACTGGTAAATTGCCAGTTCCATGGCCAA
CCTTAGTCACTACTTTCGGTTATGGTGTTCAATGTTTTGCTAGATACCCAGATCATATGAAACAACATGA
CTTTTTCAAGTCTGCCATGCCAGAAGGTTATGTTCAAGAAAGAACTATTTTTTTCAAAGATGACGGTAAC
TACAAGACCAGAGCTGAAGTCAAGTTTGAAGGTGATACCTTAGTTAATAGAATCGAATTAAAAGGTATTG
ATTTTAAAGAAGATGGTAACATTTTAGGTCACAAATTGGAATACAACTATAACTCTCACAATGTTTACAT
CATGGCTGACAAACAAAAGAATGGTATCAAAGTTAACTTCAAAATTAGACACAACATTGAAGATGGTTCT
GTTCAATTAGCTGACCATTATCAACAAAATACTCCAATTGGTGATGGTCCAGTCTTGTTACCAGACAACC
ATTACTTATCCACTCAATCTGCCTTATCCAAAGATCCAAACGAAAAGAGAGACCACATGGTCTTGTTAGA
ATTTGTTACTGCTGCTGGTATTACCCATGGTATGGATGAATTGTACAAATAACTCGAGTAAGCTTGGTAC
CGCGGCTAGCTAAGATCCGCTCTAACCGAAAAGGAAGGAGTTAGACAACCTGAAGTCTAGGTCCCTATTT
ATTTTTTTATAGTTATGTTAGTATTAAGAACGTTATTTATATTTCAAATTTTTCTTTTTTTTCTGTACAG
ACGCGTTCCGATCCATCCCCCAGGCTTGCACTCGTACGTTCGAAATATTATAAATTATCAGACAGACCAT
ACTCCAGATGGGGGATGGCTAGGTACGCGTGTACGCATGTAACATTATACTGAAAACCTTGCTTGAGAAG
GTTTTGGGACGCTCGAAGATCCAGCTGCATTAATGAATCGGCCAACGCGCGGGGAGAGGCGGTTTGCGTA
TTGGGCGCTCTTCCGCTTCCTCGCTCACTGACTCGCTGCGCTCGGTCGTTCGGCTGCGGCGAGCGGTATC
AGCTCACTCAAAGGCGGTAATACGGTTATCCACAGAATCAGGGGATAACGCAGGAAAGAACATGTGAGCA
AAAGGCCAGCAAAAGGCCAGGAACCGTAAAAAGGCCGCGTTGCTGGCGTTTTTCCATAGGCTCCGCCCCC
CTGACGAGCATCACAAAAATCGACGCTCAAGTCAGAGGTGGCGAAACCCGACAGGACTATAAAGATACCA
GGCGTTTCCCCCTGGAAGCTCCCTCGTGCGCTCTCCTGTTCCGACCCTGCCGCTTACCGGATACCTGTCC
GCCTTTCTCCCTTCGGGAAGCGTGGCGCTTTCTCATAGCTCACGCTGTAGGTATCTCAGTTCGGTGTAGG
TCGTTCGCTCCAAGCTGGGCTGTGTGCACGAACCCCCCGTTCAGCCCGACCGCTGCGCCTTATCCGGTAA
CTATCGTCTTGAGTCCAACCCGGTAAGACACGACTTATCGCCACTGGCAGCAGCCACTGGTAACAGGATT
AGCAGAGCGAGGTATGTAGGCGGTGCTACAGAGTTCTTGAAGTGGTGGCCTAACTACGGCTACACTAGAA
GGACAGTATTTGGTATCTGCGCTCTGCTGAAGCCAGTTACCTTCGGAAAAAGAGTTGGTAGCTCTTGATC
CGGCAAACAAACCACCGCTGGTAGCGGTGGTTTTTTTGTTTGCAAGCAGCAGATTACGCGCAGAAAAAAA
GGATCTCAAGAAGATCCTTTGATCTTTTCTACGGGGTCTGACGCTCAGTGGAACGAAAACTCACGTTAAG
GGATTTTGGTCATGAGATTATCAAAAAGGATCTTCACCTAGATCCTTTTAAATTAAAAATGAAGTTTTAA
ATCAATCTAAAGTATATATGAGTAAACTTGGTCTGACAGTTACCAATGCTTAATCAGTGAGGCACCTATC
TCAGCGATCTGTCTATTTCGTTCATCCATAGTTGCCTGACTCCCCGTCGTGTAGATAACTACGATACGGG
AGGGCTTACCATCTGGCCCCAGTGCTGCAATGATACCGCGAGACCCACGCTCACCGGCTCCAGATTTATC
AGCAATAAACCAGCCAGCCGGAAGGGCCGAGCGCAGAAGTGGTCCTGCAACTTTATCCGCCTCCATCCAG
TCTATTAATTGTTGCCGGGAAGCTAGAGTAAGTAGTTCGCCAGTTAATAGTTTGCGCAACGTTGTTGCCA
TTGCTACAGGCATCGTGGTGTCACGCTCGTCGTTTGGTATGGCTTCATTCAGCTCCGGTTCCCAACGATC
AAGGCGAGTTACATGATCCCCCATGTTGTGCAAAAAAGCGGTTAGCTCCTTCGGTCCTCCGATCGTTGTC
AGAAGTAAGTTGGCCGCAGTGTTATCACTCATGGTTATGGCAGCACTGCATAATTCTCTTACTGTCATGC
CATCCGTAAGATGCTTTTCTGTGACTGGTGAGTACTCAACCAAGTCATTCTGAGAATAGTGTATGCGGCG
ACCGAGTTGCTCTTGCCCGGCGTCAATACGGGATAATACCGCGCCACATAGCAGAACTTTAAAAGTGCTC
ATCATTGGAAAACGTTCTTCGGGGCGAAAACTCTCAAGGATCTTACCGCTGTTGAGATCCAGTTCGATGT
AACCCACTCGTGCACCCAACTGATCTTCAGCATCTTTTACTTTCACCAGCGTTTCTGGGTGAGCAAAAAC
AGGAAGGCAAAATGCCGCAAAAAAGGGAATAAGGGCGACACGGAAATGTTGAATACTCATACTCTTCCTT
TTTCAATATTATTGAAGCATTTATCAGGGTTATTGTCTCATGAGCGGATACATATTTGAATGTATTTAGA
AAAATAAACAAATAGGGGTTCCGCGCACATTTCCCCGAAAAGTGCCACCTGACGTCTAAGAAACCATTAT
TATCATGACATTAACCTATAAAAATAGGCGTATCACGAGGCCCTTTCGTC
Features (pLannotate 1.2.2; 22 found; start..end, strand, type, name):
    137..186     +  misc_feature   bom (fragment): basis of mobility region from pBR322
    187..267     -  CDS            MRM1 (fragment): MRM1_YEAST - Also known as PET56 From Saccharomyces cerevisiae (strain ATCC 204508 / S288c) (Baker's yeast).
    317..503     +  promoter       HIS3 promoter: S. cerevisiae HIS3
    504..1163    +  CDS            HIS3: imidazoleglycerol-phosphate dehydratase, required for histidine biosynthesis; S. cerevisiae HIS3; yeast auxotrophic marker
   1371..1422    +  misc_feature   bom (fragment): basis of mobility region from pBR322
   1423..1878    -  rep_origin     f1 ori (sequence partly withheld): f1 bacteriophage origin of replication; arrow indicates direction of (+) strand synthesis
   1886..1955    -  CDS            lacZα (fragment): LacZα fragment of β-galactosidase; lacZ fragment
   1961..2126    -  terminator     ADH1 terminator: S. cerevisiae ADH1; transcription terminator for the S. cerevisiae alcohol dehydrogenase 1 (ADH1) gene
   2130..2252    -  CDS            ADH1 (fragment): ADH1_YEAST - Also known as ADC1. Experimental evidence at protein level: Swiss-Prot protein existence level 1. This isozyme preferentially catalyzes the conversion of primary unbranched alcohols to their corresponding aldehydes. Also shows activity toward secondary alcohols. From Saccharomyces cerevisiae (strain ATCC 204508 / S288c) (Baker's yeast).
   2273..2980    -  CDS            mCherry: mCherry is a basic (constitutively fluorescent) red fluorescent protein published in 2004, derived from Discosoma sp.. It is reported to be a very rapidly-maturing monomer with low acid sensitivity.
   2998..3401    -  promoter       TEF1 promoter: S. cerevisiae TEF1; promoter for EF-1α
   3410..3647    +  CDS            URA3 (fragment): orotidine-5'-phosphate decarboxylase, required for uracil biosynthesis; S. cerevisiae URA3; yeast auxotrophic marker, counterselectable with 5-fluoroorotic acid (5-FOA)
   3660..3844    +  CDS            URA3 (fragment): orotidine-5'-phosphate decarboxylase, required for uracil biosynthesis; S. cerevisiae URA3; yeast auxotrophic marker, counterselectable with 5-fluoroorotic acid (5-FOA)
   3943..4346    +  promoter       TEF1 promoter: S. cerevisiae TEF1; promoter for EF-1α
   4364..5080    +  CDS            yeGFP: yeast-enhanced green fluorescent protein codons optimized for translation in S. cerevisiae and C. albicans
   5113..5244    +  terminator     CYC1 terminator (fragment): S. cerevisiae CYC1; transcription terminator for CYC1
   5333..5396    +  terminator     CYC1 terminator (fragment): S. cerevisiae CYC1; transcription terminator for CYC1
   5399..5456    -  CDS            lacI (fragment): lac repressor; lacI; The lac repressor binds to the lac operator to inhibit transcription in E. coli. This inhibition can be relieved by adding lactose or isopropyl-β-D-thiogalactopyranoside (IPTG).
   5639..6227    -  rep_origin     ori: high-copy-number ColE1/pMB1/pBR322/pUC origin of replication
   6398..7258    -  CDS            AmpR: β-lactamase; bla; confers resistance to ampicillin, carbenicillin, and related antibiotics
   7259..7363    -  promoter       AmpR promoter: bla
   7458..35      +  CDS            rop (fragment) (across the origin): Rop protein, which maintains plasmids at low copy number; rop
