>Addgene plasmid #138264 | pMG | addgene full sequence | sequence record 273626 | Addgene NGS Result
GTTAAGCCGCTAAAGGCATTATCCGCCAAGTACAATTTTTTACTCTTCGAAGACAGAAAATTTGCTGACA
TTGGTAATACAGTCAAATTGCAGTACTCTGCGGGTGTATACAGAATAGCAGAATGGGCAGACATTACGAA
TGCACACGGTGTGGTGAATTCTCCGATCCATCCCCCAGGCTTGCACTCGTACGTTCGAAATATTATAAAT
TATCAGACAGACCATACTCCAGATGGGGGATGGCTAGGTGAATTCACACCATAGCTTCAAAATGTTTCTA
CTCCTTTTTTACTCTTCCAGATTTTCTCGGACTCCGCGCATCGCCGTACCACTTCAAAACACCCAAGCAC
AGCGTACTAAATTTCCCCTCTTTCTTCCTCTAGGGTGTCGTTAATTACCCGTACTAAAGGTTTGGAAAAG
AAAAAAGAGACCGCCTCGTTTCTTTTTCTTCGTCGAAAAAGGCAATAAAAATTTTTATCACGTTTCTTTT
TCTTGAAAATTTTTTTTTTGATTTTTTTCTCTTTCGATGACCTCCCATTGATATTTAAGTTAATAAACGG
TCTTCAATTTCTCAAGTTTCAGTTTCATTTTTCTTGTTCTATTACAACTTTTTTTACTTCTTGCTCATTA
GAAAGAAAGCATAGCAATCTAATCTAAGTTTTGGATCCTATTAAAATGTCTAAAGGTGAAGAATTATTCA
CTGGTGTTGTCCCAATTTTGGTTGAATTAGATGGTGATGTTAATGGTCACAAATTTTCTGTCTCCGGTGA
AGGTGAAGGTGATGCTACTTACGGTAAATTGACCTTAAAATTTATTTGTACTACTGGTAAATTGCCAGTT
CCATGGCCAACCTTAGTCACTACTTTCGGTTATGGTGTTCAATGTTTTGCGAGATACCCAGATCATATGA
AACAACATGACTTTTTCAAGTCTGCCATGCCAGAAGGTTATGTTCAAGAAAGAACTATTTTTTTCAAAGA
TGACGGTAACTACAAGACCAGAGCTGAAGTCAAGTTTGAAGGTGATACCTTAGTTAATAGAATCGAATTA
AAAGGTATTGATTTTAAAGAAGATGGTAACATTTTAGGTCACAAATTGGAATACAACTATAACTCTCACA
ATGTTTACATCATGGCTGACAAACAAAAGAATGGTATCAAAGTTAACTTCAAAATTAGACACAACATTGA
AGATGGTTCTGTTCAATTAGCTGACCATTATCAACAAAATACTCCAATTGGTGATGGTCCAGTCTTGTTA
CCAGACAACCATTACTTATCCACTCAATCTGCCTTATCCAAAGATCCAAACGAAAAGAGAGACCACATGG
TCTTGTTAGAATTTGTTACTGCTGCTGGTATTACCCATGGTATGGATGAATTGTACAAATAACTCGAGTA
AGCTTGGTACCGCGGCTAGCTAAGATCCGCTCTAACCGAAAAGGAAGGAGTTAGACAACCTGAAGTCTAG
GTCCCTATTTATTTTTTTATAGTTATGTTAGTATTAAGAACGTTATTTATATTTCAAATTTTTCTTTTTT
TTCTGTACAGACGCGTTCCGATCCATCCCCCAGGCTTGCACTCGTACGTTCGAAATATTATAAATTATCA
GACAGACCATACTCCAGATGGGGGATGGCTAGGTACGCGTGTACGCATGTAACATTATACTGAAAACCTT
GCTTGAGAAGGTTTTGGGACGCTCGAAGATCCAGCTGCATTAATGAATCGGCCAACGCGCGGGGAGAGGC
GGTTTGCGTATTGGGCGCTGTTCCGCTTCCTCGCTCACTGACTCGCTGCGCTCGGTCGTTCGGCTGCGGC
GAGCGGTATCAGCTCACTCAAAGGCGGTAATACGGTTATCCACAGAATCAGGGGATAACGCAGGAAAGAA
CATGTGAGCAAAAGGCCAGCAAAAGGCCAGGAACCGTAAAAAGGCCGCGTTGCTGGCGTTTTTCCATAGG
CTCCGCCCCCCTGACGAGCATCACAAAAATCGACGCTCAAGTCAGAGGTGGCGAAACCCGACAGGACTAT
AAAGATACCAGGCGTTTCCCCCTGGAAGCTCCCTCGTGCGCTCTCCTGTTCCGACCCTGCCGCTTACCGG
ATACCTGTCCGCCTTTCTCCCTTCGGGAAGCGTGGCGCTTTCTCATAGCTCACGCTGTAGGTATCTCAGT
TCGGTGTAGGTCGTTCGCTCCAAGCTGGGCTGTGTGCACGAACCCCCCGTTCAGCCCGACCGCTGCGCCT
TATCCGGTAACTATCGTCTTGAGTCCAACCCGGTAAGACACGACTTATCGCCACTGGCAGCAGCCACTGG
TAACAGGATTAGCAGAGCGAGGTATGTAGGCGGTGCTACAGAGTTCTTGAAGTGGTGGCCTAACTACGGC
TACACTAGAAGAACAGTATTTGGTATCTGCGCTCTGCTGAAGCCAGTTACCTTCGGAAAAAGAGTTGGTA
GCTCTTGATCCGGCAAACAAACCACCGCTGGTAGCGGTGGTTTTTTTGTTTGCAAGCAGCAGATTACGCG
CAGAAAAAAAGGATCTCAAGAAGATCCTTTGATCTTTTCTACGGGGTCTGACGCTCAGTGGAACGAAAAC
TCACGTTAAGGGATTTTGGTCATGAGATTATCAAAAAGGATCTTCACCTAGATCCTTTTAAATTAAAAAT
GAAGTTTTAAATCAATCTAAAGTATATATGAGTAAACTTGGTCTGACAGTTACCAATGCTTAATCAGTGA
GGCACCTATCTCAGCGATCTGTCTATTTCGTTCATCCATAGTTGCCTGACTCCCCGTCGTGTAGATAACT
ACGATACGGGAGGGCTTACCATCTGGCCCCAGTGCTGCAATGATACCGCGAGACCCACGCTCACCGGCTC
CAGATTTATCAGCAATAAACCAGCCAGCCGGAAGGGCCGAGCGCAGAAGTGGTCCTGCAACTTTATCCGC
CTCCATCCAGTCTATTAATTGTTGCCGGGAAGCTAGAGTAAGTAGTTCGCCAGTTAATAGTTTGCGCAAC
GTTGTTGCCATTGCTACAGGCATCGTGGTGTCACGCTCGTCGTTTGGTATGGCTTCATTCAGCTCCGGTT
CCCAACGATCAAGGCGAGTTACATGATCCCCCATGTTGTGCAAAAAAGCGGTTAGCTCCTTCGGTCCTCC
GATCGTTGTCAGAAGTAAGTTGGCCGCAGTGTTATCACTCATGGTTATGGCAGCACTGCATAATTCTCTT
ACTGTCATGCCATCCGTAAGATGCTTTTCTGTGACTGGTGAGTACTCAACCAAGTCATTCTGAGAATAGT
GTATGCGGCGACCGAGTTGCTCTTGCCCGGCGTCAATACGGGATAATACCGCGCCACATAGCAGAACTTT
AAAAGTGCTCATCATTGAAAAACGTTCTTCGGGGCGAAAACTCTCAAGGATCTTACCGCTGTTGAGATCC
AGTTCGATGTAACCCACTCGTGCACCCAACTGATCTTCAGCATCTTTTACTTTCACCAGCGTTTCTGGGT
GAGCAAAAACAGGAAGGCAAAATGCCGCAAAAAAGGGAATAAGGGCGACACGGAAATGTTGAATACTCAT
ACTCTTCCTTTTTCAATATTATTGAAGCATTTATCAGGGTTATTGTCTCATGAGCGGATACATATTTGAA
TGTATTTAGAAAAATAAACAAATAGGGGTTCCGCGCACATTTCCCCGAAAAGTGCCACCTGACGTCTAAG
AAACCATTATTATCATGACATTAACCTATAAAAATAGGCGTATCACGAGGCCCTTTCGTCTCGCGCGTTT
CGGTGATGACGGTGAAAACCTCTGACACATGCAGCTCCCGGAGACGGTCACAGCTTGTCTGTAAGCGGAT
GCCGGGAGCAGACAAGCCCGTCAGGGCGCGTCAGCGGGTGTTGGCGGGTGTCGGGGCTGGCTTAACTATG
CGGCATCAGAGCAGATTGTACTGAGAGTGCACCATAAATTCCCGTTTTAAGAGCTTGGTGAGCGCTAGGA
GTCACTGCCAGGTATCGTTTGAACACGGCATTAGTCAGGGAAGTCATAACACAGTCCTTTCCCGCAATTT
TCTTTTTCTATTACTCTTGGCCTCCTCTAGTACACTCTATATTTTTTTATGCCTCGGTAATGATTTTCAT
TTTTTTTTTTCCACCTAGCGGATGACTCTTTTTTTTTCTTAGCGATTGGCATTATCACATAATGAATTAT
ACATTATATAAAGTAATGTGATTTCTTCGAAGAATATACTAAAAAATGAGCAGGCAAGATAAACGAAGGC
AAAGATGACAGAGCAGAAAGCCCTAGTAAAGCGTATTACAAATGAAACCAAGATTCAGATTGCGATCTCT
TTAAAGGGTGGTCCCCTAGCGATAGAGCACTCGATCTTCCCAGAAAAAGAGGCAGAAGCAGTAGCAGAAC
AGGCCACACAATCGCAAGTGATTAACGTCCACACAGGTATAGGGTTTCTGGACCATATGATACATGCTCT
GGCCAAGCATTCCGGCTGGTCGCTAATCGTTGAGTGCATTGGTGACTTACACATAGACGACCATCACACC
ACTGAAGACTGCGGGATTGCTCTCGGTCAAGCTTTTAAAGAGGCCCTAGGGGCCGTGCGTGGAGTAAAAA
GGTTTGGATCAGGATTTGCGCCTTTGGATGAGGCACTTTCCAGAGCGGTGGTAGATCTTTCGAACAGGCC
GTACGCAGTTGTCGAACTTGGTTTGCAAAGGGAGAAAGTAGGAGATCTCTCTTGCGAGATGATCCCGCAT
TTTCTTGAAAGCTTTGCAGAGGCTAGCAGAATTACCCTCCACGTTGATTGTCTGCGAGGCAAGAATGATC
ATCACCGTAGTGAGAGTGCGTTCAAGGCTCTTGCGGTTGCCATAAGAGAAGCCACCTCGCCCAATGGTAC
CAACGATGTTCCCTCCACCAAAGGTGTTCTTATGTAGTGACACCGATTATTTAAAGCTGCAGCATACGAT
ATATATACATGTGTATATATGTATACCTATGAATGTCAGTAAGTATGTATACGAACAGTATGATACTGAA
GATGACAAGGTAATGCATCATTCTATACGTGTCATTCTGAACGAGGCGCGCTTTCCTTTTTTCTTTTTGC
TTTTTCTTTTTTTTTCTCTTGAACTCGACGGATCTATGCGGTGTGAAATACCGCACAGATGCGTAAGGAG
AAAATACCGCATCAGGAAATTGTAAGCGTTAATATTTTGTTAAAATTCGCGTTAAATTTTTGTTAAATCA
GCTCATTTTTTAACCAATAGGCCGAAATCGGCAAAATCCCTTATAAATCAAAAGAATAGACCGAGATAGG
GT
[37 nt withheld, positions 5323-5359]
AAAGAACGTGGACTCCAACGTCAAAGG
[49 nt withheld, positions 5387-5435]
T
[91 nt withheld, positions 5437-5527]
G
[124 nt withheld, positions 5529-5652]
CCATTCGCCATTCAGGCTGCGCAACTGTTGGGAAGGGCGATCGGTGCGGGCCTCTTCGCTATTACGCCAC
TGAATTGGAGCGACCTCATGCTATACCTGAGAAAGCAACCTGACCTACAGGAAAGAGTTACTCAAGAATA
AGAATTTTCGTTTTAAAACCTAAGAGTCACTTTAAAATTTGTATACACTTATTTTTTTTATAACTTATTT
AATAATAAAAATCATAAATCATAAGAAATTCGCTTATTTAGAAGTGTCAACAACGTATCTACCAACGATT
TGACCCTTTTCCATCTTTTCGTAAATTTCTGGCAAGGTAGACAAGCCGACAACCTTGATTGGAGACTTGA
CCAAACCTCTGGCGAAGAATTGTTAATTAAGAGCTCTTACTTGTACAGCTCGTCCATGCCGCCGGTGGAG
TGGCGGCCCTCGGCGCGTTCGTACTGTTCCACGATGGTGTAGTCCTCGTTGTGGGAGGTGATGTCCAACT
TGATGTTGACGTTGTAGGCGCCGGGCAGCTGCACGGGCTTCTTGGCCTTGTAGGTGGTCTTGACCTCAGC
GTCGTAGTGGCCGCCGTCCTTCAGCTTCAGCCTCTGCTTGATCTCGCCCTTCAGGGCGCCGTCCTCGGGG
TACATCCGCTCGGAGGAGGCCTCCCAGCCCATGGTCTTCTTCTGCATTACGGGGCCGTCGGAGGGGAAGT
TGGTGCCGCGCAGCTTCACCTTGTAGATGAACTCGCCGTCCTGCAGGGAGGAGTCCTGGGTCACGGTCAC
CACGCCGCCGTCCTCGAAGTTCATCACGCGCTCCCACTTGAAGCCCTCGGGGAAGGACAGCTTCAAGTAG
TCGGGGATGTCGGCGGGGTGCTTCACGTAGGCCTTGGAGCCGTACATGAACTGAGGGGACAGGATGTCCC
AGGCGAAGGGCAGGGGGCCACCCTTGGTCACCTTCAGCTTGGCGGTCTGGGTGCCCTCGTAGGGGCGGCC
CTCGCCCTCGCCCTCGATCTCGAACTCGTGGCCGTTCACGGAGCCCTCCATGTGCACCTTGAAGCGCATG
AACTCCTTGATGATGGCCATGTTATCCTCCTCGCCCTTGCTCACCATTTTAATAACTAGTAAAACTTAGA
TTAGATTGCTATGCTTTCTTTCTAATGAGCAAGAAGTAAAAAAAGTTGTAATAGAACAAGAAAAATGAAA
CTGAAACTTGAGAAATTGAAGACCGTTTATTAACTTAAATATCAATGGGAGGTCATCGAAAGAGAAAAAA
ATCAAAAAAAAAATTTTCAAGAAAAAGAAACGTGATAAAAATTTTTATTGCCTTTTTCGACGAAGAAAAA
GAAACGAGGCGGTCTCTTTTTTCTTTTCCAAACCTTTAGTACGGGTAATTAACGACACCCTAGAGGAAGA
AAGAGGGGAAATTTAGTACGCTGTGCTTGGGTGTTTTGAAGTGGTACGGCGATGCGCGGAGTCCGAGAAA
ATCTGGAAGAGTAAAAAAGGAGTAGAAACATTTTGAAGCTATGGTGTGGCGGCCGCTTTGATGTTAGCAG
AATTGTCATGCAAGGGCTCCCTAGCTACTGGAGAATATACTAAGGGTACTGTTGACATTGCGAAGAGCGA
CAAAGATTTTGTTATCGGCTTTATTGCTCAAAGAGACATGGGTGGAAGAGATGAAGGTTACGATTGGTTG
ATTATGACACCCGGTGTGGGTTTAGATGACAAGGGAGACGCATTGGGTCAACAGTATAGAACCGTGGATG
ATGTGGTCTCTACAAGGCCTGGGCCCTCTTGACTGATTTTTCCATGGAGGGCACA
Features (pLannotate 1.2.2; 22 found; start..end, strand, type, name):
    255..658     +  promoter       TEF1 promoter: S. cerevisiae TEF1; promoter for EF-1α
    676..1389    +  CDS            GFPmut3: GFPmut3 is a basic (constitutively fluorescent) green fluorescent protein published in 1996, derived from Aequorea victoria. It is reported to be a very rapidly-maturing weak dimer.
   1425..1556    +  terminator     CYC1 terminator (fragment): S. cerevisiae CYC1; transcription terminator for CYC1
   1645..1708    +  terminator     CYC1 terminator (fragment): S. cerevisiae CYC1; transcription terminator for CYC1
   1711..1768    -  CDS            lacI (fragment): lac repressor; lacI; The lac repressor binds to the lac operator to inhibit transcription in E. coli. This inhibition can be relieved by adding lactose or isopropyl-β-D-thiogalactopyranoside (IPTG).
   1951..2539    -  rep_origin     ori: high-copy-number ColE1/pMB1/pBR322/pUC origin of replication
   2710..3570    -  CDS            AmpR: β-lactamase; bla; confers resistance to ampicillin, carbenicillin, and related antibiotics
   3571..3675    -  promoter       AmpR promoter: bla
   3770..3805    +  CDS            rop (fragment): Rop protein, which maintains plasmids at low copy number; rop
   3907..3956    +  misc_feature   bom (fragment): basis of mobility region from pBR322
   3957..4037    -  CDS            MRM1 (fragment): MRM1_YEAST - Also known as PET56 From Saccharomyces cerevisiae (strain ATCC 204508 / S288c) (Baker's yeast).
   4087..4274    +  promoter       HIS3 promoter: S. cerevisiae HIS3
   4275..4937    +  CDS            HIS3: imidazoleglycerol-phosphate dehydratase, required for histidine biosynthesis; S. cerevisiae HIS3; yeast auxotrophic marker
   5145..5196    +  misc_feature   bom (fragment): basis of mobility region from pBR322
   5224..5652    -  rep_origin     f1 ori (sequence partly withheld): f1 bacteriophage origin of replication; arrow indicates direction of (+) strand synthesis
   5656..5721    -  CDS            lacZα (fragment): LacZα fragment of β-galactosidase; lacZ fragment
   5730..5895    -  terminator     ADH1 terminator: S. cerevisiae ADH1; transcription terminator for the S. cerevisiae alcohol dehydrogenase 1 (ADH1) gene
   5899..6021    -  CDS            ADH1 (fragment): ADH1_YEAST - Also known as ADC1. Experimental evidence at protein level: Swiss-Prot protein existence level 1. This isozyme preferentially catalyzes the conversion of primary unbranched alcohols to their corresponding aldehydes. Also shows activity toward secondary alcohols. From Saccharomyces cerevisiae (strain ATCC 204508 / S288c) (Baker's yeast).
   6042..6749    -  CDS            mCherry: mCherry is a basic (constitutively fluorescent) red fluorescent protein published in 2004, derived from Discosoma sp.. It is reported to be a very rapidly-maturing monomer with low acid sensitivity.
   6767..7170    -  promoter       TEF1 promoter: S. cerevisiae TEF1; promoter for EF-1α
   7179..7416    +  CDS            URA3 (fragment): orotidine-5'-phosphate decarboxylase, required for uracil biosynthesis; S. cerevisiae URA3; yeast auxotrophic marker, counterselectable with 5-fluoroorotic acid (5-FOA)
   7429..156     +  CDS            URA3 (fragment) (across the origin): orotidine-5'-phosphate decarboxylase, required for uracil biosynthesis; S. cerevisiae URA3; yeast auxotrophic marker, counterselectable with 5-fluoroorotic acid (5-FOA)
