[The description below was written by a language model from this plasmid's Addgene catalogue record and pLannotate feature annotations shown in this document.]
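Description:
pMG is a yeast integrating vector, listed as built on a pUC19 backbone, that places a two-colour fluorescent reporter into the Saccharomyces cerevisiae genome at the URA3 locus. In E. coli it is maintained as a high-copy plasmid through the ColE1/pUC-type origin and selected with ampicillin via the β-lactamase gene; an f1 phage origin is also present. No yeast replication origin (2μ or CEN/ARS) is annotated, consistent with an integrative design. Yeast transformants are selected by histidine prototrophy from a HIS3 cassette with its own promoter. Two adjacent URA3 coding fragments lie between the reporter cassettes and presumably supply the homology that directs integration to URA3, although the record does not spell out the mechanism.

The payload consists of two divergently oriented expression units flanking the URA3 fragments, each driven by the constitutive TEF1 promoter. One expresses mCherry followed by ADH1 terminator sequence. The other expresses a green fluorescent protein followed by CYC1 terminator fragments. The catalogue calls this protein eGFP, while automated annotation labels it GFPmut3 in the sequenced record and yeast-enhanced GFP in the depositor record. The GFP unit is described as flanked by iCas9 sites, target sites for an RNA-guided recombinase-Cas9 fusion, but these sites are not annotated in either feature table, so their positions cannot be given. Going by the associated study on targeted genomic deletion and integration, the likely logic is that excision between the flanking sites removes GFP while mCherry persists as an internal control, so that loss of green signal in red cells reports a deletion event. The two sequence records differ by one nucleotide in length and in their start coordinates, but show the same layout.
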