Addgene plasmid #138264: pMG
Purpose: Yeast intergration vector for integration of dual reporter system at the URA3 locus. Dual reporter system contains constitutive mCherry and constitutive eGFP flanked by iCas9 sites.
Depositing lab: Xiao Wang. Depositing organization: Arizona State University. Publication: RNA-Guided Recombinase-Cas9 Fusion Targets Genomic DNA Deletion and Integration. Standage-Beier K, Brookhouser N, Balachandran P, Zhang Q, Brafman DA, Wang X. CRISPR J. 2019 Aug;2:209-222. doi: 10.1089/crispr.2019.0013. PubMed 31436506.
Backbone
  Vector backbone: pUC19
  Vector type: Yeast Expression, CRISPR
  Selectable markers: HIS3
Growth in bacteria
  Bacterial resistance: Ampicillin, 100 μg/mL
  Growth temperature: 37°C
  Growth strain: DH5alpha
  Copy number: High Copy
Gene/Insert 1
  Gene/Insert name: eGFP flanked by iCas9 sites
  Species: Synthetic
  Promoter: Tef1
  Cloning method: Restriction Enzyme; 5′ cloning site EcoRI (unknown if destroyed); 3′ cloning site MluI (unknown if destroyed)
  Sequencing primers: 5′ Unknown
Gene/Insert 2
  Gene/Insert name: mCherry
  Promoter: Tef1
  Cloning method: Restriction Enzyme; 5′ cloning site Unknown (unknown if destroyed); 3′ cloning site Unknown (unknown if destroyed)
  Sequencing primers: 5′ Unknown
Terms and licenses: Academic/Nonprofit Terms; Industry Terms: Not Available to Industry
How to cite: pMG was a gift from Xiao Wang (Addgene plasmid # 138264 ; http://n2t.net/addgene:138264 ; RRID:Addgene_138264)
